>Addgene plasmid #128825 | FUW-TetO-Eomes | addgene full sequence | sequence record 270713 | Addgene NGS Result
AGGGGGGATTGGGGGGTACAGTGCAGGGGAAAGAATAGTAGACATAATAGCAACAGACATACAAACTAAA
GAATTACAAAAACAAATTACAAAAATTCAAAATTTTCGGGTTTATTACAGGGACAGCAGAGATCCAGTTT
GGTTAGATCTCGAGTTTACCACTCCCTATCAGTGATAGAGAAAAGTGAAAGTCGAGTTTACCACTCCCTA
TCAGTGATAGAGAAAAGTGAAAGTCGAGTTTACCACTCCCTATCAGTGATAGAGAAAAGTGAAAGTCGAG
TTTACCACTCCCTATCAGTGATAGAGAAAAGTGAAAGTCGAGTTTACCACTCCCTATCAGTGATAGAGAA
AAGTGAAAGTCGAGTTTACCACTCCCTATCAGTGATAGAGAAAAGTGAAAGTCGAGTTTACCACTCCCTA
TCAGTGATAGAGAAAAGTGAAAGTCGAGCTCGGTACCCGGGTCGAGGTAGGCGTGTACGGTGGGAGGCCT
ATATAAGCAGAGCTCGTTTAGTGAACCGTCAGATCGCCTGGAGACGCCATCCACGCTGTTTTGACCTCCA
TAGAAGACACCGGGACCGATCCAGCCTCCGCGGCCCCGAATTCGCCCTTATGCAGTTGGGAGAGCAGCTC
CTGGTGAGCTCGGTGAACCTGCCCGGCGCGCACTTCTACTCGCTGGAGAGTGCTCGCGGAGGAGGAGGAG
GAGGAGGCGGAGGAGGAGGGGGAGGCGGTCCTGGCGCCTATCCCTACGGCCAGGGTTCTCCGCTCTACGG
GCCATACGCCGGAACCTCAGCGGCCGGGTCTTGTGGAGGATTGGGGGGCCTAGGGGTGCCTGGCTCCGGC
TTCCGCGCCCACGTCTACCTGTGCAACCGGCCCCTATGGCTCAAATTCCACCGGCACCAAACTGAGATGA
TCATCACCAAACAGGGCAGGCGCATGTTTCCTTTCTTGAGCTTCAACATAAACGGACTCAACCCCACCGC
CCACTACAATGTTTTCGTGGAAGTGGTTCTGGCCGACCCTAACCACTGGCGCTTCCAGGGGGGCAAGTGG
GTGACCTGCGGCAAAGCGGACAATAACATGCAGGGCAATAAGATGTACGTTCACCCAGAATCTCCTAACA
CTGGCTCCCACTGGATGAGGCAGGAGATTTCCTTTGGGAAGTTAAAACTCACCAATAACAAAGGTGCAAA
CAACAACAACACACAGATGATAGTGTTGCAGTCTCTGCACAAATACCAACCGAGGCTGCACATCGTGGAA
GTGACAGAGGACGGTGTGGAGGACTTGAATGAACCTTCCAAGACTCAGACCTTCACCTTCTCAGAGACAC
AGTTCATCGCTGTGACGGCCTACCAAAACACGGATATCACCCAGCTAAAGATCGACCATAACCCCTTCGC
CAAAGGCTTCCGGGACAACTACGATTCCATGTACACGGCTTCAGAAAATGACAGGTTAACTCCATCTCCC
ACGGATTCCCCTAGATCCCATCAGATTGTCCCTGGAGGTCGGTACGGCGTTCAAAACTTCTTCCCGGAGC
CCTTTGTCAACACTTTGCCTCAAGCCCGATATTATAACGGTGAGAGAACCGTGCCACAGACCAACGGCCT
CCTCTCACCCCAACAGAGCGAAGAGGTGGCCAACCCTCCCCAGCGGTGGCTTGTCACGCCTGTCCAGCAA
CCTGTGACCAACAAGCTAGACATCGGTTCTTATGAATCTGAATATACTTCCAGTACCTTGCTCCCATATG
GTATTAAGTCCTTGCCCCTGCAGACATCCCATGCCCTGGGGTATTACCCTGACCCGACCTTCCCTGCTAT
GGCAGGGTGGGGAGGCCGTGGCGCTTATCAGAGGAAGATGGCAGCTGGACTACCATGGACATCCAGAATG
AGCCCACCTGTCTTCCCAGAAGATCAGCTTGCCAAGGAAAAAGTTAAAGAAGAGATTAGTTCCTCCTGGA
TAGAGACTCCCCCCTCCATCAAGTCTCTAGACTCCAGCGACTCCGGGGTGTACAACAGCGCTTGCAAGAG
AAAGCGCCTGTCTCCCAGCACCCCCAGCAATGGAAACTCGCCCCCCATAAAGTGTGAGGACATTAACACT
GAAGAGTACAGTAAAGACACCTCCAAAGGCATGGGGGCTTATTATGCTTTTTACACAAGTCCCTAGAGCA
AGGGCGAATTCGATATCAAGCTTATCGATAATCAACCTCTGGATTACAAAATTTGTGAAAGATTGACTGG
TATTCTTAACTATGTTGCTCCTTTTACGCTATGTGGATACGCTGCTTTAATGCCTTTGTATCATGCTATT
GCTTCCCGTATGGCTTTCATTTTCTCCTCCTTGTATAAATCCTGGTTGCTGTCTCTTTATGAGGAGTTGT
GGCCCGTTGTCAGGCAACGTGGCGTGGTGTGCACTGTGTTTGCTGACGCAACCCCCACTGGTTGGGGCAT
TGCCACCACCTGTCAGCTCCTTTCCGGGACTTTCGCTTTCCCCCTCCCTATTGCCACGGCGGAACTCATC
GCCGCCTGCCTTGCCCGCTGCTGGACAGGGGCTCGGCTGTTGGGCACTGACAATTCCGTGGTGTTGTCGG
GGAAATCATCGTCCTTTCCTTGGCTGCTCGCCTGTGTTGCCACCTGGATTCTGCGCGGGACGTCCTTCTG
CTACGTCCCTTCGGCCCTCAATCCAGCGGACCTTCCTTCCCGCGGCCTGCTGCCGGCTCTGCGGCCTCTT
CCGCGTCTTCGCCTTCGCCCTCAGACGAGTCGGATCTCCCTTTGGGCCGCCTCCCCGCATCGATACCGTC
GACCTCGAGACCTAGAAAAACATGGAGCAATCACAAGTAGCAATACAGCAGCTACCAATGCTGATTGTGC
CTGGCTAGAAGCACAAGAGGAGGAGGAGGTGGGTTTTCCAGTCACACCTCAGGTACCTTTAAGACCAATG
ACTTACAAGGCAGCTGTAGATCTTAGCCACTTTTTAAAAGAAAAGGGGGGACTGGAAGGGCTAATTCACT
CCCAACGAAGACAAGATATCCTTGATCTGTGGATCTACCACACACAAGGCTACTTCCCTGATTGGCAGAA
CTACACACCAGGGCCAGGGATCAGATATCCACTGACCTTTGGATGGTGCTACAAGCTAGTACCAGTTGAG
CAAGAGAAGGTAGAAGAAGCCAATGAAGGAGAGAACACCCGCTTGTTACACCCTGTGAGCCTGCATGGGA
TGGATGACCCGGAGAGAGAAGTATTAGAGTGGAGGTTTGACAGCCGCCTAGCATTTCATCACATGGCCCG
AGAGCTGCATCCGGACTGTACTGGGTCTCTCTGGTTAGACCAGATCTGAGCCTGGGAGCTCTCTGGCTAA
CTAGGGAACCCACTGCTTAAGCCTCAATAAAGCTTGCCTTGAGTGCTTCAAGTAGTGTGTGCCCGTCTGT
TGTGTGACTCTGGTAACTAGAGATCCCTCAGACCCTTTTAGTCAGTGTGGAAAATCTCTAGCAGGGCCCG
TTTAAACCCGCTGATCAGCCTCGACTGTGCCTTCTAGTTGCCAGCCATCTGTTGTTTGCCCCTCCCCCGT
GCCTTCCTTGACCCTGGAAGGTGCCACTCCCACTGTCCTTTCCTAATAAAATGAGGAAATTGCATCGCAT
TGTCTGAGTAGGTGTCATTCTATTCTGGGGGGTGGGGTGGGGCAGGACAGCAAGGGGGAGGATTGGGAAG
ACAATAGCAGGCATGCTGGGGATGCGGTGGGCTCTATGGCTTCTGAGGCGGAAAGAACCAGCTGGGGCTC
TAGGGGGTATCCCC
[124 nt withheld, positions 3795-3918]
C
[91 nt withheld, positions 3920-4010]
A
[49 nt withheld, positions 4012-4060]
CCTTTGACGTTGGAGTCCACGTTCTTT
[37 nt withheld, positions 4088-4124]
ACCCTATCTCGGTCTATTCTTTTGATTTATAAGGGATTTTGCCGATTTCGGCCTATTGGTTAAAAAATGA
GCTGATTTAACAAAAATTTAACGCGAATTAATTCTGTGGAATGTGTGTCAGTTAGGGTGTGGAAAGTCCC
CAGGCTCCCCAGCAGGCAGAAGTATGCAAAGCATGCATCTCAATTAGTCAGCAACCAGGTGTGGAAAGTC
CCCAGGCTCCCCAGCAGGCAGAAGTATGCAAAGCATGCATCTCAATTAGTCAGCAACCATAGTCCCGCCC
CTAACTCCGCCCATCCCGCCCCTAACTCCGCCCAGTTCCGCCCATTCTCCGCCCCATGGCTGACTAATTT
TTTTTATTTATGCAGAGGCCGAGGCCGCCTCTGCCTCTGAGCTATTCCAGAAGTAGTGAGGAGGCTTTTT
TGGAGGCCTAGGCTTTTGCAAAAAGCTCCCGGGAGCTTGTATATCCATTTTCGGATCTGATCAGCACGTG
TTGACAATTAATCATCGGCATAGTATATCGGCATAGTATAATACGACAAGGTGAGGAACTAAACCATGGC
CAAGTTGACCAGTGCCGTTCCGGTGCTCACCGCGCGCGACGTCGCCGGAGCGGTCGAGTTCTGGACCGAC
CGGCTCGGGTTCTCCCGGGACTTCGTGGAGGACGACTTCGCCGGTGTGGTCCGGGACGACGTGACCCTGT
TCATCAGCGCGGTCCAGGACCAGGTGGTGCCGGACAACACCCTGGCCTGGGTGTGGGTGCGCGGCCTGGA
CGAGCTGTACGCCGAGTGGTCGGAGGTCGTGTCCACGAACTTCCGGGACGCCTCCGGGCCGGCCATGACC
GAGATCGGCGAGCAGCCGTGGGGGCGGGAGTTCGCCCTGCGCGACCCGGCCGGCAACTGCGTGCACTTCG
TGGCCGAGGAGCAGGACTGACACGTGCTACGAGATTTCGATTCCACCGCCGCCTTCTATGAAAGGTTGGG
CTTCGGAATCGTTTTCCGGGACGCCGGCTGGATGATCCTCCAGCGCGGGGATCTCATGCTGGAGTTCTTC
GCCCACCCCAACTTGTTTATTGCAGCTTATAATGGTTACAAATAAAGCAATAGCATCACAAATTTCACAA
ATAAAGCATTTTTTTCACTGCATTCTAGTTGTGGTTTGTCCAAACTCATCAATGTATCTTATCATGTCTG
TATACCGTCGACCTCTAGCTAGAGCTTGGCGTAATCATGGTCATAGCTGTTTCCTGTGTGAAATTGTTAT
CCGCTCACAATTCCACACAACATACGAGCCGGAAGCATAAAGTGTAAAGCCTGGGGTGCCTAATGAGTGA
GCTAACTCACATTAATTGCGTTGCGCTCACTGCCCGCTTTCCAGTCGGGAAACCTGTCGTGCCAGCTGCA
TTAATGAATCGGCCAACGCGCGGGGAGAGGCGGTTTGCGTATTGGGCGCTCTTCCGCTTCCTCGCTCACT
GACTCGCTGCGCTCGGTCGTTCGGCTGCGGCGAGCGGTATCAGCTCACTCAAAGGCGGTAATACGGTTAT
CCACAGAATCAGGGGATAACGCAGGAAAGAACATGTGAGCAAAAGGCCAGCAAAAGGCCAGGAACCGTAA
AAAGGCCGCGTTGCTGGCGTTTTTCCATAGGCTCCGCCCCCCTGACGAGCATCACAAAAATCGACGCTCA
AGTCAGAGGTGGCGAAACCCGACAGGACTATAAAGATACCAGGCGTTTCCCCCTGGAAGCTCCCTCGTGC
GCTCTCCTGTTCCGACCCTGCCGCTTACCGGATACCTGTCCGCCTTTCTCCCTTCGGGAAGCGTGGCGCT
TTCTCATAGCTCACGCTGTAGGTATCTCAGTTCGGTGTAGGTCGTTCGCTCCAAGCTGGGCTGTGTGCAC
GAACCCCCCGTTCAGCCCGACCGCTGCGCCTTATCCGGTAACTATCGTCTTGAGTCCAACCCGGTAAGAC
ACGACTTATCGCCACTGGCAGCAGCCACTGGTAACAGGATTAGCAGAGCGAGGTATGTAGGCGGTGCTAC
AGAGTTCTTGAAGTGGTGGCCTAACTACGGCTACACTAGAAGAACAGTATTTGGTATCTGCGCTCTGCTG
AAGCCAGTTACCTTCGGAAAAAGAGTTGGTAGCTCTTGATCCGGCAAACAAACCACCGCTGGTAGCGGTG
GTTTTTTTGTTTGCAAGCAGCAGATTACGCGCAGAAAAAAAGGATCTCAAGAAGATCCTTTGATCTTTTC
TACGGGGTCTGACGCTCAGTGGAACGAAAACTCACGTTAAGGGATTTTGGTCATGAGATTATCAAAAAGG
ATCTTCACCTAGATCCTTTTAAATTAAAAATGAAGTTTTAAATCAATCTAAAGTATATATGAGTAAACTT
GGTCTGACAGTTACCAATGCTTAATCAGTGAGGCACCTATCTCAGCGATCTGTCTATTTCGTTCATCCAT
AGTTGCCTGACTCCCCGTCGTGTAGATAACTACGATACGGGAGGGCTTACCATCTGGCCCCAGTGCTGCA
ATGATACCGCGAGACCCACGCTCACCGGCTCCAGATTTATCAGCAATAAACCAGCCAGCCGGAAGGGCCG
AGCGCAGAAGTGGTCCTGCAACTTTATCCGCCTCCATCCAGTCTATTAATTGTTGCCGGGAAGCTAGAGT
AAGTAGTTCGCCAGTTAATAGTTTGCGCAACGTTGTTGCCATTGCTACAGGCATCGTGGTGTCACGCTCG
TCGTTTGGTATGGCTTCATTCAGCTCCGGTTCCCAACGATCAAGGCGAGTTACATGATCCCCCATGTTGT
GCAAAAAAGCGGTTAGCTCCTTCGGTCCTCCGATCGTTGTCAGAAGTAAGTTGGCCGCAGTGTTATCACT
CATGGTTATGGCAGCACTGCATAATTCTCTTACTGTCATGCCATCCGTAAGATGCTTTTCTGTGACTGGT
GAGTACTCAACCAAGTCATTCTGAGAATAGTGTATGCGGCGACCGAGTTGCTCTTGCCCGGCGTCAATAC
GGGATAATACCGCGCCACATAGCAGAACTTTAAAAGTGCTCATCATTGGAAAACGTTCTTCGGGGCGAAA
ACTCTCAAGGATCTTACCGCTGTTGAGATCCAGTTCGATGTAACCCACTCGTGCACCCAACTGATCTTCA
GCATCTTTTACTTTCACCAGCGTTTCTGGGTGAGCAAAAACAGGAAGGCAAAATGCCGCAAAAAAGGGAA
TAAGGGCGACACGGAAATGTTGAATACTCATACTCTTCCTTTTTCAATATTATTGAAGCATTTATCAGGG
TTATTGTCTCATGAGCGGATACATATTTGAATGTATTTAGAAAAATAAACAAATAGGGGTTCCGCGCACA
TTTCCCCGAAAAGTGCCACCTGACGTCGACGGATCGGGAGATCTCCCGATCCCCTATGGTGCACTCTCAG
TACAATCTGCTCTGATGCCGCATAGTTAAGCCAGTATCTGCTCCCTGCTTGTGTGTTGGAGGTCGCTGAG
TAGTGCGCGAGCAAAATTTAAGCTACAACAAGGCAAGGCTTGACCGACAATTGCATGAAGAATCTGCTTA
GGGTTAGGCGTTTTGCGCTGCTTCGCGATGTACGGGCCAGATATACGCGTTGACATTGATTATTGACTAG
TTATTAATAGTAATCAATTACGGGGTCATTAGTTCATAGCCCATATATGGAGTTCCGCGTTACATAACTT
ACGGTAAATGGCCCGCCTGGCTGACCGCCCAACGACCCCCGCCCATTGACGTCAATAATGACGTATGTTC
CCATAGTAACGCCAATAGGGACTTTCCATTGACGTCAATGGGTGGAGTATTTACGGTAAACTGCCCACTT
GGCAGTACATCAAGTGTATCATATGCCAAGTACGCCCCCTATTGACGTCAATGACGGTAAATGGCCCGCC
TGGCATTATGCCCAGTACATGACCTTATGGGACTTTCCTACTTGGCAGTACATCTACGTATTAGTCATCG
CTATTACCATGGTGATGCGGTTTTGGCAGTACATCAATGGGCGTGGATAGCGGTTTGACTCACGGGGATT
TCCAAGTCTCCACCCCATTGACGTCAATGGGAGTTTGTTTTGGCACCAAAATCAACGGGACTTTCCAAAA
TGTCGTAACAACTCCGCCCCATTGACGCAAATGGGCGGTAGGCGTGTACGGTGGGAGGTCTATATAAGCA
GCGCGTTTTGCCTGTACTGGGTCTCTCTGGTTAGACCAGATCTGAGCCTGGGAGCTCTCTGGCTAACTAG
GGAACCCACTGCTTAAGCCTCAATAAAGCTTGCCTTGAGTGCTTCAAGTAGTGTGTGCCCGTCTGTTGTG
TGACTCTGGTAACTAGAGATCCCTCAGACCCTTTTAGTCAGTGTGGAAAATCTCTAGCAGTGGCGCCCGA
ACAGGGACTTGAAAGCGAAAGGGAAACCAGAGGAGCTCTCTCGACGCAGGACTCGGCTTGCTGAAGCGCG
CACGGCAAGAGGCGAGGGGCGGCGACTGGTGAGTACGCCAAAAATTTTGACTAGCGGAGGCTAGAAGGAG
AGAGATGGGTGCGAGAGCGTCAGTATTAAGCGGGGGAGAATTAGATCGCGATGGGAAAAAATTCGGTTAA
GGCCAGGGGGAAAGAAAAAATATAAATTAAAACATATAGTATGGGCAAGCAGGGAGCTAGAACGATTCGC
AGTTAATCCTGGCCTGTTAGAAACATCAGAAGGCTGTAGACAAATACTGGGACAGCTACAACCATCCCTT
CAGACAGGATCAGAAGAACTTAGATCATTATATAATACAGTAGCAACCCTCTATTGTGTGCATCAAAGGA
TAGAGATAAAAGACACCAAGGAAGCTTTAGACAAGATAGAGGAAGAGCAAAACAAAAGTAAGACCACCGC
ACAGCAAGCGGCCGCTGATCTTCAGACCTGGAGGAGGAGATATGAGGGACAATTGGAGAAGTGAATTATA
TAAATATAAAGTAGTAAAAATTGAACCATTAGGAGTAGCACCCACCAAGGCAAAGAGAAGAGTGGTGCAG
AGAGAAAAAAGAGCAGTGGGAATAGGAGCTTTGTTCCTTGGGTTCTTGGGAGCAGCAGGAAGCACTATGG
GCGCAGCGTCAATGACGCTGACGGTACAGGCCAGACAATTATTGTCTGGTATAGTGCAGCAGCAGAACAA
TTTGCTGAGGGCTATTGAGGCGCAACAGCATCTGTTGCAACTCACAGTCTGGGGCATCAAGCAGCTCCAG
GCAAGAATCCTGGCTGTGGAAAGATACCTAAAGGATCAACAGCTCCTGGGGATTTGGGGTTGCTCTGGAA
AACTCATTTGCACCACTGCTGTGCCTTGGAATGCTAGTTGGAGTAATAAATCTCTGGAACAGATTTGGAA
TCACACGACCTGGATGGAGTGGGACAGAGAAATTAACAATTACACAAGCTTAATACACTCCTTAATTGAA
GAATCGCAAAACCAGCAAGAAAAGAATGAACAAGAATTATTGGAATTAGATAAATGGGCAAGTTTGTGGA
ATTGGTTTAACATAACAAATTGGCTGTGGTATATAAAATTATTCATAATGATAGTAGGAGGCTTGGTAGG
TTTAAGAATAGTTTTTGCTGTACTTTCTATAGTGAATAGAGTTAGGCAGGGATATTCACCATTATCGTTT
CAGACCCACCTCCCAACCCCGAGGGGACCCGACAGGCCCGAAGGAATAGAAGAAGAAGGTGGAGAGAGAG
ACAGAGACAGATCCATTCGATTAGTGAACGGATCGGCACTGCGTGCGCCAATTCTGCAGACAAATGGCAG
TATTCATCCACAATTTTAAAAGAAA
Features (pLannotate 1.2.2; 33 found; start..end, strand, type, name):
    163..433     +  protein_bind   tetracycline response element: contains seven copies of the tetracycline operator tetO tetracycline repressor TetR
    444..461     +  misc_feature   MCS (fragment): pUC18/19 multiple cloning site
    466..504     +  promoter       minimal CMV promoter: human cytomegalovirus (CMV) immediate early promoter
    610..693     +  CDS            Eomes (fragment): EOMES_MOUSE - Also known as Tbr2. Experimental evidence at protein level: Swiss-Prot protein existence level 1. Functions as a transcriptional activator playing a crucial role during development. Functions in trophoblast differentiation and later in gastrulation, regulating both mesoderm delamination and endoderm specification. Plays a role in brain development being required for the specification and the proliferation of the intermediate progenitor cells and their progeny in the cerebral cortex. Also involved in the differentiation of CD8+ T-cells during immune response regulating the express
    730..2163    +  CDS            Eomes (fragment): EOMES_MOUSE - Also known as Tbr2. Experimental evidence at protein level: Swiss-Prot protein existence level 1. Functions as a transcriptional activator playing a crucial role during development. Functions in trophoblast differentiation and later in gastrulation, regulating both mesoderm delamination and endoderm specification. Plays a role in brain development being required for the specification and the proliferation of the intermediate progenitor cells and their progeny in the cerebral cortex. Also involved in the differentiation of CD8+ T-cells during immune response regulating the express
   2176..2200    +  misc_feature   MCS (fragment): pBluescript multiple cloning site
   2200..2788    +  misc_feature   WPRE: woodchuck hepatitis virus posttranscriptional regulatory element
   2725..3306    +  CDS            nef (fragment): NEF_HV1H2 - Experimental evidence at protein level: Swiss-Prot protein existence level 1. Extracellular Nef protein targets CD4(+) T-lymphocytes for apoptosis by interacting with CXCR4 surface receptors. From Human immunodeficiency virus type 1 group M subtype B (isolate HXB2) (HIV-1).
   3313..3493    +  LTR            5' LTR (truncated): truncated 5' long terminal repeat (LTR) from HIV-1
   3525..3749    +  polyA_signal   bGH poly(A) signal: bovine growth hormone polyadenylation signal
   3753..3774    +  promoter       SV40 promoter (fragment): SV40 enhancer and early promoter
   3795..4223    +  rep_origin     f1 ori (sequence partly withheld): f1 bacteriophage origin of replication; arrow indicates direction of (+) strand synthesis
   4237..4566    +  promoter       SV40 promoter: SV40 enhancer and early promoter
   4614..4661    +  promoter       EM7 promoter: synthetic bacterial promoter&nbsp
   4680..5054    +  CDS            BleoR: antibiotic-binding protein; Sh ble from Streptoalloteichus hindustanus; confers resistance to bleomycin, phleomycin, and Zeocin™
   5064..5189    +  CDS            ble (fragment): BLE_KLEPN - Experimental evidence at protein level: Swiss-Prot protein existence level 1. Binding protein with a strong affinity to the bleomycin family of antibiotics. Binds to CL990; an antimitotic-antibiotic compound. From Klebsiella pneumoniae.
   5184..5305    +  polyA_signal   SV40 poly(A) signal: SV40 polyadenylation signal
   5378..5394    -  protein_bind   lac operator: The lac repressor binds to the lac operator to inhibit transcription in E. coli. This inhibition can be relieved by adding lactose or isopropyl-β-D-thiogalactopyranoside (IPTG). lac repressor encoded by lacI
   5402..5432    -  promoter       lac promoter: promoter for the E. coli lac operon
   5447..5468    -  protein_bind   CAP binding site: CAP binding activates transcription in the presence of cAMP. E. coli catabolite activator protein
   5481..5573    -  CDS            lacI (fragment): lac repressor; lacI; The lac repressor binds to the lac operator to inhibit transcription in E. coli. This inhibition can be relieved by adding lactose or isopropyl-β-D-thiogalactopyranoside (IPTG).
   5756..6344    -  rep_origin     ori: high-copy-number ColE1/pMB1/pBR322/pUC origin of replication
   6515..7375    -  CDS            AmpR: β-lactamase; bla; confers resistance to ampicillin, carbenicillin, and related antibiotics
   7376..7480    -  promoter       AmpR promoter: bla
   7539..7591    -  misc_feature   bom (fragment): basis of mobility region from pBR322
   7746..8125    +  enhancer       CMV enhancer: human cytomegalovirus immediate early enhancer
   8126..8325    +  promoter       CMV promoter: human cytomegalovirus (CMV) immediate early promoter
   8343..8523    +  LTR            5' LTR (truncated): truncated 5' long terminal repeat (LTR) from HIV-1
   8570..8695    +  misc_feature   HIV-1 Ψ: packaging signal of human immunodeficiency virus type 1
   8679..9042    +  CDS            HIV-1 gag (fragment): gag protein from human immunodeficiency virus 1; gag
   9188..9421    +  misc_feature   RRE: The Rev response element (RRE) of HIV-1 allows for Rev-dependent mRNA export from the nucleus to the cytoplasm.
   9798..9898    +  CDS            Rev (fragment): human immunodeficiency virus 1 (HIV-1) Rev protein; rev; enhances nuclear export of unspliced and incompletely spliced viral mRNAs
   9948..106     +  misc_feature   cPPT/CTS (across the origin): central polypurine tract and central termination sequence of HIV-1
