[The description below was written by a language model from this plasmid's Addgene catalogue record and pLannotate feature annotations shown in this document.]
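Description:
FUW-TetO-Eomes is an HIV-1-based lentiviral transfer plasmid built on the FUW-TetO backbone for doxycycline-dependent expression of mouse Eomes (also called Tbr2), a T-box transcriptional activator involved in trophoblast differentiation, gastrulation and cortical progenitor specification. The roughly 1.7 kb insert is recorded as a shorter isoform, and in the 9,959 nt sequence it is annotated as two adjacent Eomes coding fragments. It sits downstream of a tetracycline response element with seven tetO copies fused to a minimal CMV promoter. Transcription therefore needs a tetracycline-controlled transactivator supplied separately, since none is annotated on this plasmid, and is switched by doxycycline. A WPRE follows the coding sequence to enhance transcript processing and expression.

The viral genome is transcribed in packaging cells from a CMV enhancer/promoter fused to a truncated 5' LTR. This is followed by the Ψ packaging signal with a partial gag sequence, the RRE for Rev-dependent nuclear export and the cPPT/CTS, which aids nuclear import of the reverse-transcribed genome. A second truncated LTR lies 3' of the cargo and is followed by a bGH polyadenylation signal. No viral structural or enzymatic genes are intact, so packaging functions must be provided in trans. Outside the LTRs the backbone carries a high-copy pUC-type origin and AmpR for ampicillin selection in E. coli, an f1 origin, and an SV40/EM7-driven BleoR cassette that would not be transferred with the virus. The associated publication concerns lineage conversion of cells into trophoblast stem-like cells, which suggests use as an inducible reprogramming factor vector. The cloning sites used for the insert are not recorded.
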