Addgene plasmid #128825: FUW-TetO-Eomes
Purpose: dox-dependent expression of mouse Eomes
Depositing lab: Yossi Buganim. Depositing organization: Hebrew University. Publication: Extensive Nuclear Reprogramming Underlies Lineage Conversion into Functional Trophoblast Stem-like Cells. Benchetrit H, Herman S, van Wietmarschen N, Wu T, Makedonski K, Maoz N, Yom Tov N, Stave D, Lasry R, Zayat V, Xiao A, Lansdorp PM, Sebban S, Buganim Y. Cell Stem Cell. 2015 Nov 5;17(5):543-56. doi: 10.1016/j.stem.2015.08.006. Epub 2015 Sep 24. PubMed 26412562.
Backbone
  Vector backbone: FUW-TetO
  Vector type: Lentiviral
Growth in bacteria
  Bacterial resistance: Ampicillin, 100 μg/mL
  Growth temperature: 37°C
  Growth strain: NEB Stable
  Copy number: High Copy
Gene/Insert
  Gene/Insert name: Eomes
  Species: M. musculus (mouse)
  Insert size (bp): 1700
  Mutation: Shorter isoform
  Entrez Gene: Eomes (a.k.a. TBR-2, Tbr2)
  Cloning method: Restriction Enzyme; 5′ cloning site Unknown (unknown if destroyed); 3′ cloning site Unknown (unknown if destroyed)
Terms and licenses: Academic/Nonprofit Terms; Industry Terms: Not Available to Industry
How to cite: FUW-TetO-Eomes was a gift from Yossi Buganim (Addgene plasmid # 128825 ; http://n2t.net/addgene:128825 ; RRID:Addgene_128825)
